Addgene plasmid #85155: Bsrs074-Plas
Purpose: Inducibile Las Promoter driving sfGFP
Depositing lab: Jeff Hasty. Depositing organization: University of California, San Diego (UCSD). Publication: Quorum Sensing Communication Modules for Microbial Consortia. Scott SR, Hasty J. ACS Synth Biol. 2016 Sep 16;5(9):969-77. doi: 10.1021/acssynbio.5b00286. Epub 2016 May 19. PubMed 27172092.
Backbone
  Vector backbone: pBjk2992
Growth in bacteria
  Bacterial resistance: Ampicillin, 100 μg/mL
  Growth temperature: 37°C
  Growth strain: DIAL Strain (colE2)
  Copy number: Unknown
Gene/Insert
  Gene/Insert name: Plas-sfGFP
Terms and licenses: Academic/Nonprofit Terms; Industry Terms: Not Available to Industry
Depositor comments: Please note that this plasmid may require a unique bacterial strain, so make sure to confirm that you can also obtain the appropriate growth strain. Please contact us or contact our distributors if you have any questions.
How to cite: Bsrs074-Plas was a gift from Jeff Hasty (Addgene plasmid # 85155 ; http://n2t.net/addgene:85155 ; RRID:Addgene_85155)
