[The description below was written by a language model from this plasmid's Addgene catalogue record and pLannotate feature annotations shown in this document.]
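Description:
Bsrs074-Plas is a small (3,350 bp) bacterial reporter plasmid built on the pBjk2992 backbone, in which an inducible Las quorum-sensing promoter drives superfolder GFP. It is selected with ampicillin through a β-lactamase gene under its native bla promoter. No origin of replication was annotated in the feature table, but the record lists a DIAL strain (colE2) as the growth host, and the depositor warns that a specific bacterial strain may be needed. This suggests a ColE2-type origin whose replication depends on a factor supplied in trans by the host, although the record does not say so directly. Copy number is recorded as unknown.

The Plas-sfGFP payload lies between attL1 and attL2 Gateway recombination sites, so the cassette has the layout of an entry clone and could in principle be moved into a destination vector by an LR reaction. Upstream of the sfGFP coding sequence, the annotation finds three tandem repeats, each pairing a short putative bacterial terminator fragment with a segment matching the lasI 5' region (labelled by the software as the LasI ROSE-like thermometer). The third copy is partial and ends immediately before sfGFP. These hits most likely reflect lasI-derived promoter and leader sequence making up the Plas element, apparently in repeated form, though the record does not explain the repeats. No LasR regulator gene is annotated, so the activator and its acyl-homoserine lactone signal would presumably have to come from the host or another plasmid. A T7 promoter and a small lacZα remnant are backbone leftovers outside the cassette.

The construct serves as a fluorescent readout of Las promoter induction, deposited with work characterising quorum-sensing communication modules for engineered microbial consortia.
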