Features (pLannotate 1.2.2; 13 found; start..end, strand, type, name):
     10..109     +  protein_bind   attL1: mutant version of attL; recombination site for the Gateway® LR reaction LR Clonase™
    133..170     -  terminator     bacterial terminator (fragment): putative bacterial transcription terminator
    197..312     +  ncRNA          LasI thermometer: Accession: RF02759 - LasI 5' UTR ROSE like thermometer
    335..372     -  terminator     bacterial terminator (fragment): putative bacterial transcription terminator
    398..513     +  ncRNA          LasI thermometer: Accession: RF02759 - LasI 5' UTR ROSE like thermometer
    536..573     -  terminator     bacterial terminator (fragment): putative bacterial transcription terminator
    600..691     +  ncRNA          LasI thermometer (fragment): Accession: RF02759 - LasI 5' UTR ROSE like thermometer
    694..1407    +  CDS            superfolder GFP: GFP variant that folds robustly even when fused to poorly folded proteins (Pédelacq et al., 2006)
   1516..1615    -  protein_bind   attL2: mutant version of attL; recombination site for the Gateway® LR reaction LR Clonase™
   1633..1651    -  promoter       T7 promoter: promoter for bacteriophage T7 RNA polymerase
   1785..1889    +  promoter       AmpR promoter: bla
   1890..2750    +  CDS            AmpR: β-lactamase; bla; confers resistance to ampicillin, carbenicillin, and related antibiotics
   3327..3344    -  CDS            lacZα (fragment): LacZα fragment of β-galactosidase; lacZ fragment
>Addgene plasmid #85155 | Bsrs074-Plas | depositor full sequence | sequence record 172456 | Bsrs074-Plas sequence 3350 bps
CTCGGGCCCCAAATAATGATTTTATTTTGACTGATAGTGACCTGTTCGTTGCAACAAATTGATGAGCAAT
GCTTTTTTATAATGCCAACTTTGTACAAAAAAGCAGGCTCCGAATTGGTATCACGAGGCAGAATTTCAGA
TAAAAAAAATCCTTAGCTTTCGCTAAGGATCTGAAGTGGAATTCATGAGATCTTTCGAGCCTAGCAAGGG
TCCGGGTTCACCGAAATCTATCTCATTTGCTAGTTATAAAATTATGAAATTTGCGTAAATTCTTCAAAGG
AGGTGACAATATGCGTAAAGGCGAAGAGGCTCCGAATTGGTATCACGAGGCAGAATTTCAGATAAAAAAA
ATCCTTAGCTTTCGCTAAGGATCTGAAGTGGAATTCATGAGACTTTCGAGCCTAGCAAGGGTCCGGGTTC
ACCGAAATCTATCTCATTTGCTAGTTATAAAATTATGAAATTTGCGTAAATTCTTCAAAGGAGGTGACAA
TATGCGTAAAGGCGAAGAGGCTCCGAATTGGTATCACGAGGCAGAATTTCAGATAAAAAAAATCCTTAGC
TTTCGCTAAGGATCTGAAGTGGAATTCATGAGATCTTTCGAGCCTAGCAAGGGTCCGGGTTCACCGAAAT
CTATCTCATTTGCTAGTTATAAAATTATGAAATTTGCGTAAATTCTTCAAAGGAGGTGACAATATGCGTA
AAGGCGAAGAGCTGTTCACTGGTGTCGTCCCTATTCTGGTGGAACTGGATGGTGATGTCAACGGTCATAA
GTTTTCCGTGCGTGGCGAGGGTGAAGGTGACGCAACTAATGGTAAACTGACGCTGAAGTTCATCTGTACT
ACTGGTAAACTGCCGGTACCTTGGCCGACTCTGGTAACGACGCTGACTTATGGTGTTCAGTGCTTTGCTC
GTTATCCGGACCATATGAAGCAGCATGACTTCTTCAAGTCCGCCATGCCGGAAGGCTATGTGCAGGAACG
CACGATTTCCTTTAAGGATGACGGCACGTACAAAACGCGTGCGGAAGTGAAATTTGAAGGCGATACCCTG
GTAAACCGCATTGAGCTGAAAGGCATTGACTTTAAAGAAGACGGCAATATCCTGGGCCATAAGCTGGAAT
ACAATTTTAACAGCCACAATGTTTACATCACCGCCGATAAACAAAAAAATGGCATTAAAGCGAATTTTAA
AATTCGCCACAACGTGGAGGATGGCAGCGTGCAGCTGGCTGATCACTACCAGCAAAACACTCCAATCGGT
GATGGTCCTGTTCTGCTGCCAGACAATCACTATCTGAGCACGCAAAGCGTTCTGTCTAAAGATCCGAACG
AGAAACGCGATCATATGGTTCTGCTGGAGTTCGTAACCGCAGCGGGCATCACGCATGGTATGGATGAACT
GTACAAATGAGGATCCTAACTCGCTCCTCAGGCTTCCTCGCTCACTGACTCGCTGCGCTCGGTCGTTCGG
CTGCGGCGAGCGGTATCAGCTCACTCAAAGGCGGTAATCAATTCGACCCAGCTTTCTTGTACAAAGTTGG
CATTATAAAAAATAATTGCTCATCAATTTGTTGCAACGAACAGGTCACTATCAGTCAAAATAAAATCATT
ATTTGCCATCCAGCTGATATCCCCTATAGTGAGTCGTATTACATGGTCATAGCTGTTTCCTGGCAGCTCT
GGCCCGTGTCTCAAAATCTCTGATGTTACATTGCACAAGATAAAAATATATCATCATGCCTCCTCTAGAC
TTAGACGTCAGGTGGCACTTTTCGGGGAAATGTGCGCGGAACCCCTATTTGTTTATTTTTCTAAATACAT
TCAAATATGTATCCGCTCATGAGACAATAACCCTGATAAATGCTTCAATAATATTGAAAAAGGAAGAGTA
TGAGTATTCAACATTTCCGTGTCGCCCTTATTCCCTTTTTTGCGGCATTTTGCCTTCCTGTTTTTGCTCA
CCCAGAAACGCTGGTGAAAGTAAAAGATGCTGAAGATCAGTTGGGTGCACGAGTGGGTTACATCGAACTG
GATCTCAACAGCGGTAAGATCCTTGAGAGTTTTCGCCCCGAAGAACGTTTTCCAATGATGAGCACTTTTA
AAGTTCTGCTATGTGGCGCGGTATTATCCCGTATTGACGCCGGGCAAGAGCAACTCGGTCGCCGCATACA
CTATTCTCAGAATGACTTGGTTGAGTACTCACCAGTCACAGAAAAGCATCTTACGGATGGCATGACAGTA
AGAGAATTATGCAGTGCTGCCATAACCATGAGTGATAACACTGCGGCCAACTTACTTCTGACAACGATCG
GAGGACCGAAGGAGCTAACCGCTTTTTTGCACAACATGGGGGATCATGTAACTCGCCTTGATCGTTGGGA
ACCGGAGCTGAATGAAGCCATACCAAACGACGAGCGTGACACCACGATGCCTGTAGCAATGGCAACAACG
TTGCGCAAACTATTAACTGGCGAACTACTTACTCTAGCTTCCCGGCAACAATTAATAGACTGGATGGAGG
CGGATAAAGTTGCAGGACCACTTCTGCGCTCGGCCCTTCCGGCTGGCTGGTTTATTGCTGATAAATCTGG
AGCCGGTGAGCGTGGGTCTCGCGGTATCATTGCAGCACTGGGGCCAGATGGTAAGCCCTCCCGTATCGTA
GTTATCTACACGACGGGGAGTCAGGCAACTATGGATGAACGAAATAGACAGATCGCTGAGATAGGTGCCT
CACTGATTAAGCATTGGTAACTGTCAGACCAAGTTTACTCATATATACTTTAGATTGATTTAAAACTTCA
TTTTTAATTTAAAAGGATCTAGGTGAAGATCCTTTTTGATAATCCTCGAGGAGCGCCTCAGCGCGCCGTA
GCGTCGATAAAAATTACGGGCTGGGGCGAAACTACCATCTGTTCGAAAAGGTCCGTAAATGGGCCTACAG
AGCGATTCGTCAGGGCTGGCCTGTATTCTCACAATGGCTTGATGCCGTTATCCAGCGTGTCGAAATGTAC
AACGCTTCGCTTCCCGTTCCGCTTTCTCCGGCTGAATGTCGGGCTATTGGCAAGAGCATTGCGAAATATA
CACACAGGAAATTCTCACCAGAGGGATTTTCCGCTGTACAGGCCGCTCGCGGTCGCAAGGGCGGAACTAA
ATCTAAGCGCGCAGCAGTTCCTACATCAGCACGTTCGCTGAAACCGTGGGAGGCATTAGGCATCAGTCGA
GCGACGTACTACCGAAAATTAAAATGTGACCCAGACCTCGCAAAATGAGACCAGATAAGCCTTATCAGAT
AACAGCGCCCTTTTGGCGTCTTTTTGAGCACCTAGGTGTAAAACGACGGCCAGTCTTAAG
