>Addgene plasmid #85155 | Bsrs074-Plas | addgene partial sequence | sequence record 168458 | M13-F20 5'-TGTAAAACGACGGCCAGT-3'
TGACTGATAGTGACCTGTTCGTTGCAACAAATTGATGAGCAATGCTTTTTTATAATGCCAACTTTGTACA
AAAAAGCAGGCTCCGAATTGGTATCACGAGGCAGAATTTCAGATAAAAAAAATCCTTAGCTTTCGCTAAG
GATCTGAAGTGGAATTCATGAGATCTTTCGAGCCTAGCAAGGGTCCGGGTTCACCGAAATCTATCTCATT
TGCTAGTTATAAAATTATGAAATTTGCGTAAATTCTTCAAAGGAGGTGACAATATGCGTAAAGGCGAAGA
GGCTCCGAATTGGTATCACGAGGCAGAATTTCAGATAAAAAAAATCCTTAGCTTTCGCTAAGGATCTGAA
GTGGAATTCATGAGACTTTCGAGCCTAGCAAGGGTCCGGGTTCACCGAAATCTATCTCATTTGCTAGTTA
TAAAATTATGAAATTTGCGTAAATTCTTCAAAGGAGGTGACAATATGCGTAAAGGCGAAGAGGCTCCGAA
TTGGTATCACGAGGCAGAATTTCAGATAAAAAAAATCCTTAGCTTTCGCTAAGGATCTGAAGTGGAATTC
ATGAGATCTTTCGAGCCTAGCAAGGGTCCGGGTTCACCGAAATCTATCTCATTTGCTAGTTATAAAATTA
TGAAATTTGCGTAAATTCTTCAAAGGAGGTGACAATATGCGTAAAGGCGAAGAGCTGTTCACTGGTGTCG
TCCCTATTCTGGTGGAACTGGATGGTGATGTCAACGGTCATAAGTTTTCCGTGCGTGGCGAGGGTGAAGG
TGACGCAACTAATGGTAAACTGACGCTGAAGTTCATCTGTACTACTGGTAAACTGCCGGTACCTTGGCCG
ACTCTGGTAACGACGCTGACTTATGGTGTTCAGTGCTTTGCTCGTTATCCGGACCATATGAAGCAGCATG
ACTTCTTCAA
