>Addgene plasmid #85155 | Bsrs074-Plas | addgene partial sequence | sequence record 168459 | M13-Rev 5'-CAGGAAACAGCTATGACC-3'
GATTTTATTTTGACTGATAGTGACCTGTTCGTTGCAACAAATTGATGAGCAATTATTTTTTATAATGCCA
ACTTTGTACAAGAAAGCTGGGTCGAATTGATTACCGCCTTTGAGTGAGCTGATACCGCTCGCCGCAGCCG
AACGACCGAGCGCAGCGAGTCAGTGAGCGAGGAAGCCTGAGGAGCGAGTTAGGATCCTCATTTGTACAGT
TCATCCATACCATGCGTGATGCCCGCTGCGGTTACGAACTCCAGCAGAACCATATGATCGCGTTTCTCGT
TCGGATCTTTAGACAGAACGCTTTGCGTGCTCAGATAGTGATTGTCTGGCAGCAGAACAGGACCATCACC
GATTGGAGTGTTTTGCTGGTAGTGATCAGCCAGCTGCACGCTGCCATCCTCCACGTTGTGGCGAATTTTA
AAATTCGCTTTAATGCCATTTTTTTGTTTATCGGCGGTGATGTAAACATTGTGGCTGTTAAAATTGTATT
CCAGCTTATGGCCCAGGATATTGCCGTCTTCTTTAAAGTCAATGCCTTTCAGCTCAATGCGGTTTACCAG
GGTATCGCCTTCAAATTTCACTTCCGCACGCGTTTTGTACGTGCCGTCATCCTTAAAGGAAATCGTGCGT
TCCTGCACATAGCCTTCCGGCATGGCGGACTTGAAGAAGTCATGCTGCTTCATATGGTCCGGATAACGAG
CAAAGCACTGAACACCATAAGTCAGCGTCGTTACCAGAGTCGGCCAAGGTACCGGCAGTTTACCAGTAGT
ACAGATGAACTTCAGCGTCAGTTTACCATTAGTTGCGTCACCTTCACCCTCGCCACGCACGGAAAACTTA
TGACCGTTGACATCACCATCCAGTTCCACCAGAATAGGGACGACACCAGTGAACAGCTCTTCGCCTT
